Addgene plasmid #163997: pcDNA3.1 6B codon-optimized NLRP1 CARD-mCherry E1414R
Purpose: Mammalian expression vector encoding codon-optimized human NLRP1 CARD (filament-deficient mutation) with a C-terminal mCherry tag for imaging
Depositing lab: Hao Wu. Depositing organization: Boston Children's Hospital. Publication: Mechanism of filament formation in UPA-promoted CARD8 and NLRP1 inflammasomes. Robert Hollingsworth L, David L, Li Y, Griswold AR, Ruan J, Sharif H, Fontana P, Orth-He EL, Fu TM, Bachovchin DA, Wu H. Nat Commun. 2021 Jan 8;12(1):189. doi: 10.1038/s41467-020-20320-y. PubMed 33420033.
Backbone
  Vector backbone: pcDNA3.1 LIC 6B
  Vector type: Mammalian Expression
Growth in bacteria
  Bacterial resistance: Ampicillin, 100 μg/mL
  Growth temperature: 37°C
  Growth strain: DH5alpha
  Copy number: High Copy
Gene/Insert
  Gene/Insert name: NLRP1 CARD
  Species: H. sapiens (human)
  Mutation: E1414R
  Entrez Gene: NLRP1 (a.k.a. AIADK, CARD7, CIDED, CLR17.1, DEFCAP, DEFCAP-L/S, JRRP, MSPC, NAC, NALP1, PP1044, SLEV1, VAMAS1)
  Tag / fusion protein: mCherry (C terminal on insert)
  Cloning method: Ligation Independent Cloning
Terms and licenses: Academic/Nonprofit Terms; Industry Terms: Not Available to Industry
How to cite: pcDNA3.1 6B codon-optimized NLRP1 CARD-mCherry E1414R was a gift from Hao Wu (Addgene plasmid # 163997 ; http://n2t.net/addgene:163997 ; RRID:Addgene_163997)
