[The description below was written by a language model from this plasmid's Addgene catalogue record and pLannotate feature annotations shown in this document.]
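Description:
pcDNA3.1 6B codon-optimized NLRP1 CARD-mCherry E1414R is a mammalian expression plasmid of about 6.4 kb built on the pcDNA3.1 LIC 6B backbone, which accepts inserts by ligation-independent cloning. In E. coli it replicates from a high-copy ColE1/pUC-type origin and is selected with ampicillin through the β-lactamase gene. An f1 origin is also present. For selection in mammalian cells, the backbone carries a neomycin phosphotransferase cassette driven by the SV40 enhancer/early promoter and ended by the SV40 poly(A) signal, which would allow G418 selection of stable transfectants. The short lac promoter/operator, lacI, bom, HIV-1 LTR and ble fragments in the annotation are probably backbone remnants or short similarity hits rather than functional modules.

The expression cassette consists of the CMV immediate-early enhancer and promoter, followed by a T7 promoter, the insert, and the bovine growth hormone polyadenylation signal, with an SP6 promoter in reverse orientation just downstream of the coding region. The insert is a codon-optimized human NLRP1 CARD domain carrying the E1414R substitution, fused at its C terminus to mCherry. The automated annotation labels the roughly 240-nt region upstream of mCherry as a fragment of mouse Pycard (ASC). This is most likely a homology hit between related CARD domains, not evidence of an ASC insert, since the catalogue entry identifies the insert as NLRP1 CARD.

E1414R is recorded as a filament-deficient mutation. The construct is therefore intended for fluorescence imaging in transfected mammalian cells, most plausibly as a negative-control comparison for CARD filament assembly in studies of NLRP1 inflammasome formation.
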