Features (pLannotate 1.2.2; 23 found; start..end, strand, type, name):
    178..194     -  protein_bind   lac operator: The lac repressor binds to the lac operator to inhibit transcription in E. coli. This inhibition can be relieved by adding lactose or isopropyl-β-D-thiogalactopyranoside (IPTG). lac repressor encoded by lacI
    202..232     -  promoter       lac promoter: promoter for the E. coli lac operon
    247..268     -  protein_bind   CAP binding site: CAP binding activates transcription in the presence of cAMP. E. coli catabolite activator protein
    281..373     -  CDS            lacI (fragment): lac repressor; lacI; The lac repressor binds to the lac operator to inhibit transcription in E. coli. This inhibition can be relieved by adding lactose or isopropyl-β-D-thiogalactopyranoside (IPTG).
    556..1144    -  rep_origin     ori: high-copy-number ColE1/pMB1/pBR322/pUC origin of replication
   1315..2175    -  CDS            AmpR: β-lactamase; bla; confers resistance to ampicillin, carbenicillin, and related antibiotics
   2176..2280    -  promoter       AmpR promoter: bla
   2339..2391    -  misc_feature   bom (fragment): basis of mobility region from pBR322
   2546..2925    +  enhancer       CMV enhancer: human cytomegalovirus immediate early enhancer
   2998..3014    +  enhancer       CMV enhancer (fragment): human cytomegalovirus immediate early enhancer; contains an 18-bp deletion relative to the standard CMV enhancer
   3078..3129    +  promoter       CMVd2 promoter: truncated human cytomegalovirus (CMV) immediate early promoter that yields moderately reduced expression relative to the full-length promoter
   3125..3158    +  LTR            5' LTR (truncated) (fragment): truncated 5' long terminal repeat (LTR) from HIV-1
   3174..3192    +  promoter       T7 promoter: promoter for bacteriophage T7 RNA polymerase
   3267..3506    +  CDS            Pycard (fragment): ASC_MOUSE - Also known as Asc. Experimental evidence at protein level: Swiss-Prot protein existence level 1. Functions as key mediator in apoptosis and inflammation. Promotes caspase-mediated apoptosis involving predominantly caspase-8 and also caspase-9 in a probable cell type-specific manner. Involved in activation of the mitochondrial apoptotic pathway, promotes caspase-8- dependent proteolytic maturation of BID independently of FADD in certain cell types and also mediates mitochondrial translocation of BAX and activates BAX-dependent apoptosis coupled to activation of caspase- 9, -2 and -3
   3585..4292    +  CDS            mCherry: monomeric derivative of DsRed fluorescent protein (Shaner et al., 2004) mammalian codon-optimized
   4311..4329    -  promoter       SP6 promoter: promoter for bacteriophage SP6 RNA polymerase
   4355..4579    +  polyA_signal   bGH poly(A) signal: bovine growth hormone polyadenylation signal
   4583..4604    +  promoter       SV40 promoter (fragment): SV40 enhancer and early promoter
   4625..5053    +  rep_origin     f1 ori (sequence partly withheld): f1 bacteriophage origin of replication; arrow indicates direction of (+) strand synthesis
   5067..5396    +  promoter       SV40 promoter: SV40 enhancer and early promoter
   5463..6254    +  CDS            neo: KKA2_KLEPN - Also known as kan, nptII. Experimental evidence at protein level: Swiss-Prot protein existence level 1. Resistance to kanamycin, neomycin, paromomycin, ribostamycin, butirosin and gentamicin B. From Klebsiella pneumoniae.
   6278..6436    +  CDS            ble (fragment): BLE_KLEPN - Experimental evidence at protein level: Swiss-Prot protein existence level 1. Binding protein with a strong affinity to the bleomycin family of antibiotics. Binds to CL990; an antimitotic-antibiotic compound. From Klebsiella pneumoniae.
   6431..105     +  polyA_signal   SV40 poly(A) signal (across the origin): SV40 polyadenylation signal
>Addgene plasmid #163997 | pcDNA3.1 6B codon-optimized NLRP1 CARD-mCherry E1414R | addgene full sequence | sequence record 324618 | Addgene NGS Result
TTATAATGGTTACAAATAAAGCAATAGCATCACAAATTTCACAAATAAAGCATTTTTTTCACTGCATTCT
AGTTGTGGTTTGTCCAAACTCATCAATGTATCTTATCATGTCTGTATACCGTCGACCTCTAGCTAGAGCT
TGGCGTAATCATGGTCATAGCTGTTTCCTGTGTGAAATTGTTATCCGCTCACAATTCCACACAACATACG
AGCCGGAAGCATAAAGTGTAAAGCCTGGGGTGCCTAATGAGTGAGCTAACTCACATTAATTGCGTTGCGC
TCACTGCCCGCTTTCCAGTCGGGAAACCTGTCGTGCCAGCTGCATTAATGAATCGGCCAACGCGCGGGGA
GAGGCGGTTTGCGTATTGGGCGCTCTTCCGCTTCCTCGCTCACTGACTCGCTGCGCTCGGTCGTTCGGCT
GCGGCGAGCGGTATCAGCTCACTCAAAGGCGGTAATACGGTTATCCACAGAATCAGGGGATAACGCAGGA
AAGAACATGTGAGCAAAAGGCCAGCAAAAGGCCAGGAACCGTAAAAAGGCCGCGTTGCTGGCGTTTTTCC
ATAGGCTCCGCCCCCCTGACGAGCATCACAAAAATCGACGCTCAAGTCAGAGGTGGCGAAACCCGACAGG
ACTATAAAGATACCAGGCGTTTCCCCCTGGAAGCTCCCTCGTGCGCTCTCCTGTTCCGACCCTGCCGCTT
ACCGGATACCTGTCCGCCTTTCTCCCTTCGGGAAGCGTGGCGCTTTCTCATAGCTCACGCTGTAGGTATC
TCAGTTCGGTGTAGGTCGTTCGCTCCAAGCTGGGCTGTGTGCACGAACCCCCCGTTCAGCCCGACCGCTG
CGCCTTATCCGGTAACTATCGTCTTGAGTCCAACCCGGTAAGACACGACTTATCGCCACTGGCAGCAGCC
ACTGGTAACAGGATTAGCAGAGCGAGGTATGTAGGCGGTGCTACAGAGTTCTTGAAGTGGTGGCCTAACT
ACGGCTACACTAGAAGAACAGTATTTGGTATCTGCGCTCTGCTGAAGCCAGTTACCTTCGGAAAAAGAGT
TGGTAGCTCTTGATCCGGCAAACAAACCACCGCTGGTAGCGGTGGTTTTTTTGTTTGCAAGCAGCAGATT
ACGCGCAGAAAAAAAGGATCTCAAGAAGATCCTTTGATCTTTTCTACGGGGTCTGACGCTCAGTGGAACG
AAAACTCACGTTAAGGGATTTTGGTCATGAGATTATCAAAAAGGATCTTCACCTAGATCCTTTTAAATTA
AAAATGAAGTTTTAAATCAATCTAAAGTATATATGAGTAAACTTGGTCTGACAGTTACCAATGCTTAATC
AGTGAGGCACCTATCTCAGCGATCTGTCTATTTCGTTCATCCATAGTTGCCTGACTCCCCGTCGTGTAGA
TAACTACGATACGGGAGGGCTTACCATCTGGCCCCAGTGCTGCAATGATACCGCGAGACCCACGCTCACC
GGCTCCAGATTTATCAGCAATAAACCAGCCAGCCGGAAGGGCCGAGCGCAGAAGTGGTCCTGCAACTTTA
TCCGCCTCCATCCAGTCTATTAATTGTTGCCGGGAAGCTAGAGTAAGTAGTTCGCCAGTTAATAGTTTGC
GCAACGTTGTTGCCATTGCTACAGGCATCGTGGTGTCACGCTCGTCGTTTGGTATGGCTTCATTCAGCTC
CGGTTCCCAACGATCAAGGCGAGTTACATGATCCCCCATGTTGTGCAAAAAAGCGGTTAGCTCCTTCGGT
CCTCCGATCGTTGTCAGAAGTAAGTTGGCCGCAGTGTTATCACTCATGGTTATGGCAGCACTGCATAATT
CTCTTACTGTCATGCCATCCGTAAGATGCTTTTCTGTGACTGGTGAGTACTCAACCAAGTCATTCTGAGA
ATAGTGTATGCGGCGACCGAGTTGCTCTTGCCCGGCGTCAATACGGGATAATACCGCGCCACATAGCAGA
ACTTTAAAAGTGCTCATCATTGGAAAACGTTCTTCGGGGCGAAAACTCTCAAGGATCTTACCGCTGTTGA
GATCCAGTTCGATGTAACCCACTCGTGCACCCAACTGATCTTCAGCATCTTTTACTTTCACCAGCGTTTC
TGGGTGAGCAAAAACAGGAAGGCAAAATGCCGCAAAAAAGGGAATAAGGGCGACACGGAAATGTTGAATA
CTCATACTCTTCCTTTTTCATTATTATTGAAGCATTTATCAGGGTTATTGTCTCATGAGCGGATACATAT
TTGAATGTATTTAGAAAAATAAACAAATAGGGGTTCCGCGCACATTTCCCCGAAAAGTGCCACCTGACGT
CGACGGATCGGGAGATCTCCCGATCCCCTATGGTGCACTCTCAGTACAATCTGCTCTGATGCCGCATAGT
TAAGCCAGTATCTGCTCCCTGCTTGTGTGTTGGAGGTCGCTGAGTAGTGCGCGAGCAAAATTTAAGCTAC
AACAAGGCAAGGCTTGACCGACAATTGCATGAAGAATCTGCTTAGGGTTAGGCGTTTTGCGCTGCTTCGC
GATGTACGGGCCAGATATACGCGTTGACATTGATTATTGACTAGTTATTAATAGTAATCAATTACGGGGT
CATTAGTTCATAGCCCATATATGGAGTTCCGCGTTACATAACTTACGGTAAATGGCCCGCCTGGCTGACC
GCCCAACGACCCCCGCCCATTGACGTCAATAATGACGTATGTTCCCATAGTAACGCCAATAGGGACTTTC
CATTGACGTCAATGGGTGGAGTATTTACGGTAAACTGCCCACTTGGCAGTACATCAAGTGTATCATATGC
CAAGTACGCCCCCTATTGACGTCAATGACGGTAAATGGCCCGCCTGGCATTATGCCCAGTACATGACCTT
ATGGGACTTTCCTACTTGGCAGTACATCTACGTATTAGTCATCGCTATTACCATGGTGATGCGGTTTTGG
CAGTACATCAATGGGCGTGGATAGCGGTTTGACTCACGGGGATTTCCAAGTCTCCACCCCATTGACGTCA
ATAGGAGTTTGTTTTGGCACCAAAATCAACGGGACTTTCCAAAATGTCGTAACAACTCCGCCCCATTGAC
GCAAATGGGCGGTAGGCGTGTACGGTGGGAGGTCTATATAAGCAGAGCTCTCTGGCTAACTAGAGAACCC
ACTGCTTACTGGCTTATCGAAATTAATACGACTCACTATAGGGAGACCCAAGCTTGGTACCGAGCTCGGA
TCCCTACTTCCAATCCAATGCCACCATGGACGCTCCTCAGCTGCTGCATTTCGTGGACCAGTACCGGGAG
CAGCTGATCGCTAGAGTGACCTCCGTGGAAGTGGTGCTGGACAAGCTGCACGGACAGGTGCTGAGTCAGG
AGCAGTACCGGAGGGTGCTGGCAGAGAACACCAGGCCTAGCCAGATGCGGAAGCTGTTCAGCCTGAGCCA
GTCTTGGGACAGGAAGTGCAAGGACGGCCTGTACCAGGCTCTGAAGGAGACACACCCCCACCTGATCATG
GAGCTCTGGGAGAAGGGAAGCAAGAAGGGCCTGCTGCCTCTGTCTAGCGGCATTGGTAGTGGGAGCAACG
GCAGCAGCGGATCCGTGAGCAAGGGCGAGGAGGATAACATGGCCATCATCAAGGAGTTCATGCGCTTCAA
GGTGCACATGGAGGGCTCCGTGAACGGCCACGAGTTCGAGATCGAGGGCGAGGGCGAGGGCCGCCCCTAC
GAGGGCACCCAGACCGCCAAGCTGAAGGTGACCAAGGGTGGCCCCCTGCCCTTCGCCTGGGACATCCTGT
CCCCTCAGTTCATGTACGGCTCCAAGGCCTACGTGAAGCACCCCGCCGACATCCCCGACTACTTGAAGCT
GTCCTTCCCCGAGGGCTTCAAGTGGGAGCGCGTGATGAACTTCGAGGACGGCGGCGTGGTGACCGTGACC
CAGGACTCCTCCCTCCAGGACGGCGAGTTCATCTACAAGGTGAAGCTGCGCGGCACCAACTTCCCCTCCG
ACGGCCCCGTAATGCAGAAGAAGACCATGGGCTGGGAGGCCTCCTCCGAGCGGATGTACCCCGAGGACGG
CGCCCTGAAGGGCGAGATCAAGCAGAGGCTGAAGCTGAAGGACGGCGGCCACTACGACGCTGAGGTCAAG
ACCACCTACAAGGCCAAGAAGCCCGTGCAGCTGCCCGGCGCCTACAACGTCAACATCAAGTTGGACATCA
CCTCCCACAACGAGGACTACACCATCGTGGAACAGTACGAACGCGCCGAGGGCCGCCACTCCACCGGCGG
CATGGACGAGCTGTACAAGTAGTAATCTAGAGGGCCCTATTCTATAGTGTCACCTAAATGCTAGAGCTCG
CTGATCAGCCTCGACTGTGCCTTCTAGTTGCCAGCCATCTGTTGTTTGCCCCTCCCCCGTGCCTTCCTTG
ACCCTGGAAGGTGCCACTCCCACTGTCCTTTCCTAATAAAATGAGGAAATTGCATCGCATTGTCTGAGTA
GGTGTCATTCTATTCTGGGGGGTGGGGTGGGGCAGGACAGCAAGGGGGAGGATTGGGAAGACAATAGCAG
GCATGCTGGGGATGCGGTGGGCTCTATGGCTTCTGAGGCGGAAAGAACCAGCTGGGGCTCTAGGGGGTAT
CCCC
[124 nt withheld, positions 4625-4748]
C
[91 nt withheld, positions 4750-4840]
A
[49 nt withheld, positions 4842-4890]
CCTTTGACGTTGGAGTCCACGTTCTTT
[37 nt withheld, positions 4918-4954]
ACCCTATCTCGGTCTATTCTTTTGATTTATAAGGGATTTTGCCGATTTCGGCCTATTGGTTAAAAAATGA
GCTGATTTAACAAAAATTTAACGCGAATTAATTCTGTGGAATGTGTGTCAGTTAGGGTGTGGAAAGTCCC
CAGGCTCCCCAGCAGGCAGAAGTATGCAAAGCATGCATCTCAATTAGTCAGCAACCAGGTGTGGAAAGTC
CCCAGGCTCCCCAGCAGGCAGAAGTATGCAAAGCATGCATCTCAATTAGTCAGCAACCATAGTCCCGCCC
CTAACTCCGCCCATCCCGCCCCTAACTCCGCCCAGTTCCGCCCATTCTCCGCCCCATGGCTGACTAATTT
TTTTTATTTATGCAGAGGCCGAGGCCGCCTCTGCCTCTGAGCTATTCCAGAAGTAGTGAGGAGGCTTTTT
TGGAGGCCTAGGCTTTTGCAAAAAGCTCCCGGGAGCTTGTATATCCATTTTCGGATCTGATCAAGAGACA
GGATGAGGATCGTTTCGCATGATTGAACAAGATGGATTGCACGCAGGTTCTCCGGCCGCTTGGGTGGAGA
GGCTATTCGGCTATGACTGGGCACAACAGACAATCGGCTGCTCTGATGCCGCCGTGTTCCGGCTGTCAGC
GCAGGGGCGCCCGGTTCTTTTTGTCAAGACCGACCTGTCCGGTGCCCTGAATGAACTGCAGGACGAGGCA
GCGCGGCTATCGTGGCTGGCCACGACGGGCGTTCCTTGCGCAGCTGTGCTCGACGTTGTCACTGAAGCGG
GAAGGGACTGGCTGCTATTGGGCGAAGTGCCGGGGCAGGATCTCCTGTCATCTCACCTTGCTCCTGCCGA
GAAAGTATCCATCATGGCTGATGCAATGCGGCGGCTGCATACGCTTGATCCGGCTACCTGCCCATTCGAC
CACCAAGCGAAACATCGCATCGAGCGAGCACGTACTCGGATGGAAGCCGGTCTTGTCGATCAGGATGATC
TGGACGAAGAGCATCAGGGGCTCGCGCCAGCCGAACTGTTCGCCAGGCTCAAGGCGCGCATGCCCGACGG
CGAGGATCTCGTCGTGACCCATGGCGATGCCTGCTTGCCGAATATCATGGTGGAAAATGGCCGCTTTTCT
GGATTCATCGACTGTGGCCGGCTGGGTGTGGCGGACCGCTATCAGGACATAGCGTTGGCTACCCGTGATA
TTGCTGAAGAGCTTGGCGGCGAATGGGCTGACCGCTTCCTCGTGCTTTACGGTATCGCCGCTCCCGATTC
GCAGCGCATCGCCTTCTATCGCCTTCTTGACGAGTTCTTCTGAGCGGGACTCTGGGGTTCGAAATGACCG
ACCAAGCGACGCCCAACCTGCCATCACGAGATTTCGATTCCACCGCCGCCTTCTATGAAAGGTTGGGCTT
CGGAATCGTTTTCCGGGACGCCGGCTGGATGATCCTCCAGCGCGGGGATCTCATGCTGGAGTTCTTCGCC
CACCCCAACTTGTTTATTGCAGC
