>Addgene plasmid #163997 | pcDNA3.1 6B codon-optimized NLRP1 CARD-mCherry E1414R | depositor partial sequence | sequence record 318216 | Insert sequence
ATGGACGCTCCTCAGCTGCTGCATTTCGTGGACCAGTACCGGGAGCAGCTGATCGCTAGAGTGACCTCCG
TGGAAGTGGTGCTGGACAAGCTGCACGGACAGGTGCTGAGTCAGGAGCAGTACCGGAGGGTGCTGGCAGA
GAACACCAGGCCTAGCCAGATGCGGAAGCTGTTCAGCCTGAGCCAGTCTTGGGACAGGAAGTGCAAGGAC
GGCCTGTACCAGGCTCTGAAGGAGACACACCCCCACCTGATCATGGAGCTCTGGGAGAAGGGAAGCAAGA
AGGGCCTGCTGCCTCTGTCTAGC
